>Addgene plasmid #32117 | 413-Met25 Kar2 TorsinA HDEL | addgene partial sequence | sequence record 37441 | M13R
CATTACCTCCTAAGGGACAAAAGCTGGAGCTCCGGATGCAAGGGTTCGAATCCCTTAGCTCTCATTATTT
TTTGCTTTTTCTCTTGAGGTCACATGATCGCAAAATGGCAAATGGCACGTGAAGCTGTCGATATTGGGGA
ACTGTGGTGGTTGGCAAATGACTAATTAAGTTAGTCAAGGCGCCATCCTCATGAAAACTGTGTAACATAA
TAACCGAAGTGTCGAAAAGGTGGCACCTTGTCCAATTGAACACGCTCGATGAAAAAAATAAGATATATAT
AAGGTTAAGTAAAGCGTCTGTTAGAAAGGAAGTTTTTCCTTTTTCTTGCTCTCTTGTCTTTTCATCTACT
ATTTCCTTCGTGTAATACAGGGTCGTCAGATACATAGATACAATTCTATTACCCCCATCCATACTCTAGA
ACTAGTGGATCCCCCATCACAAGTTTGTACAAAAAAGCAGGCTTCACAAAATGTTTTTCAACAGACTAAG
CGCTGGCAAGCTGCTGGTACCACTCTCCGTGGTCCTGTACGCCCTTTTCGTGGTAATATTACCTTTACAG
AATTCTTTCCACTCCTCCAATGTTTTAGTTAGAGGTGTGGAGCCCATCAGCCTGGGACTGGCCCTGGCCG
GCGTCCTCACCGGCTACATCTACCCGCGTCTCTACTGCCTCTTCGCCGAGTGCTGCGGGCAGAAGCGGAG
CCTTAGCCGGGAGGCACTGCAGAAGGATCTGGACGACAACCTCTTTGGACAGCATCTTGCAAAGAAAATC
ATCTTAAATGCCGTGTTTGGTTTCATAAACAACCCAAAGCCCAAGAAACCTCTCACGCTCTCCCTGCACG
GGTGGACAGGCACCGG
