>Addgene plasmid #32117 | 413-Met25 Kar2 TorsinA HDEL | addgene partial sequence | sequence record 38452 | M13-F20 5'-TGTAAAACGACGGCCAGT-3'
CCGGCCGCAAATTAAAGCCTTCGAGCGTCCCAAAACCTTCTCAAGCAAGGTTTTCAGTATAATGTTACAT
GCGTACACGCGTCTGTACAGAAAAAAAAGAAAAATTTGAAATATAAATAACGTTCTTAATACTAACATAA
CTATAAAAAAATAAATAGGGACCTAGACTTCAGGTTGTCTAACTCCTTCCTTTTCGGTTAGAGCGGATGT
GGGGGGAGGGCGTGAATGTAAGCGTGACATAACTAATTACATGACTCGAGGTCGACGGTATCGATAAGCT
TGATATCGAATTCCTGCAGCCCATCACCACTTTGTACAAGAAAGCTGGGTTTCACAATTCATCATGATCA
TCGTAGTAATAATCTAACTTGGTGAACACCGTTTTGCAGCCTTTATCTGAGAAAACTCTCTCCTCTTTGG
GGAAAAATGTCATCTCCTCAGCCACTCTGCTTACAATGTCTTCATCAATTTCATAGCCTCGGGACTGCAT
TTCCACTCGGATACACATTTTTAGGTGTTTGTATTCCAGGGGGAGGAAGGGAACAAAATAATCAATGAGG
TTCCGGTCAATTAAGCTGCTGTGCCAGAAGCCACTGTTCTTGTTATTGAAAACCGACACAGACAACGCGT
GTTCAATGTCTTTGAGCTTGATGTCTTCCCTCTGCTTTCCACTCCTCCAGAAATCCAAAGCCACATCTGT
GATCCTTTCTGCTCCAGCATTGCTGAGAAATATGAACATGGCTTTCTGGTAGGAGACCCCATCCACCAGG
TCATAATAGTCGAGGAAAGGCTTGATGGCATCTATGAGGCCTGCATGCATCTTATCCATTTCATCAAATA
TGAAGATGGACCTCGCACAGGCACTCACGTTGCCTCGAATCCACAACTGTAACTGATCCTTGTACAAGGT
GATGTTTGAA
