[The description below was written by a language model from this plasmid's Addgene catalogue record.]
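Description:
413-Met25 Kar2 TorsinA HDEL is a yeast expression plasmid built on the 413-Met25 backbone, a shuttle vector that is propagated in E. coli under ampicillin selection at high copy and maintained in yeast through the HIS3 auxotrophic marker, which allows selection in histidine-deficient medium. The backbone name indicates that expression is driven by the MET25 promoter, a yeast promoter that is repressed by methionine and active when methionine is low or absent, giving tunable control over the insert. The record does not list the yeast replication elements or the terminator. Vectors carrying the "413" designation are conventionally centromeric, low-copy plasmids in yeast, but this is not stated in the record.

The payload is human TorsinA (TOR1A, the DYT1 dystonia gene), an AAA+ family protein that normally resides in the lumen of the endoplasmic reticulum. It was cloned between XbaI and XhoI sites, both retained. The coding sequence carries a Kar2 element at its N terminus and an HDEL motif at its C terminus. Kar2 is the yeast ER-lumenal Hsp70 chaperone (BiP homologue), and the N-terminal fusion most plausibly supplies its signal sequence to direct translocation into the yeast ER, although the record does not define the extent of the Kar2 portion. HDEL is the yeast ER retrieval signal, which returns escaped lumenal proteins from the Golgi. Together these additions adapt the human protein for targeting to and retention in the yeast ER.

According to the associated publication, the construct was used to test whether TorsinA influences ER stress or protein trafficking in yeast.
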