Addgene plasmid #32117: 413-Met25 Kar2 TorsinA HDEL
Depositing lab: Susan Lindquist. Depositing organization: Massachusetts Institute of Technology. Publication: TorsinA and the TorsinA-Interacting Protein Printor Have No Impact on Endoplasmic Reticulum Stress or Protein Trafficking in Yeast. Valastyan JS, Lindquist S. PLoS One. 2011;6(7):e22744. Epub 2011 Jul 26. 10.1371/journal.pone.0022744 PubMed 21818381.
Backbone
  Vector backbone: 413-Met25
  Vector type: Yeast Expression
  Selectable markers: HIS3
Growth in bacteria
  Bacterial resistance: Ampicillin, 100 μg/mL
  Growth temperature: 37°C
  Growth strain: DH5alpha
  Copy number: High Copy
Gene/Insert
  Gene/Insert name: TorsinA
  Species: H. sapiens (human)
  Entrez Gene: TOR1A (a.k.a. AMC5, DQ2, DYT1)
  Tag / fusion protein: Kar2 (N terminal on insert); HDEL (C terminal on insert)
  Cloning method: Restriction Enzyme; 5′ cloning site XbaI (not destroyed); 3′ cloning site XhoI (not destroyed)
  Sequencing primers: 5′ m13-r; 3′ m13-f
Terms and licenses: Academic/Nonprofit Terms; Industry Terms: Not Available to Industry
How to cite: 413-Met25 Kar2 TorsinA HDEL was a gift from Susan Lindquist (Addgene plasmid # 32117 ; http://n2t.net/addgene:32117 ; RRID:Addgene_32117)
